>Addgene plasmid #13563 | pRSET FLII12Pglu-600u | depositor full sequence | sequence record 7688 | Author sequence
ATCTCGATCCCGCGAAATTAATACGACTCACTATAGGGAGACCACAACGGTTTCCCTCTAGATAATTTTG
TTTAACTTTAAGAAGGAGATATACATATGCGGGGTTCTCATCATCATCATCATCATGGTATGGCTAGCAT
GACTGGTGGACAGCAAATGGGTCGGGATCTGTACGACGATGACGATAAGGATCCGGGCCGCGCTGATACT
CGCATTGGTGTAACAATCTATAAGTCGGCTGGTATGGTGAGCAAGGGCGAGGAGCTGTTCACCGGGGTGG
TGCCCATCCTGGTCGAGCTGGACGGCGACGTAAACGGCCACAAGTTCAGCGTGTCCGGCGAGGGCGAGGG
CGATGCCACCTACGGCAAGCTGACCCTGAAGTTCATCTGCACCACCGGCAAGCTGCCCGTGCCCTGGCCC
ACCCTCGTGACCACCCTGACCTGGGGCGTGCAGTGCTTCAGCCGCTACCCCGACCACATGAAGCAGCACG
ACTTCTTCAAGTCCGCCATGCCCGAAGGCTACGTCCAGGAGCGCACCATCTTCTTCAAGGACGACGGCAA
CTACAAGACCCGCGCCGAGGTGAAGTTCGAGGGCGACACCCTGGTGAACCGCATCGAGCTGAAGGGCATC
GACTTCAAGGAGGACGGCAACATCCTGGGGCACAAGCTGGAGTACAACTACATCAGCCACAACGTCTATA
TCACCGCCGACAAGCAGAAGAACGGCATCAAGGCCAACTTCAAGATCCGCCACAACATCGAGGACGGCAG
CGTGCAGCTCGCCGACCACTACCAGCAGAACACCCCCATCGGCGACGGCCCCGTGCTGCTGCCCGACAAC
CACTACCTGAGCACCCAGTCCGCCCTGAGCAAAGACCCCAACGAGAAGCGCGATCACATGGTCCTGCTGG
AGTTCGTGACCGCCGCCGGGATCACTCTCGGCATGGACGAGCTGTACGGTAGCCGAGATAACGCGATGTC
TGTAGTGCGCAAGGCTATTGAGCAAGATGCGAAAGCCGCGCCAGATGTTCAGCTGCTGATGAATGATTCT
CAGAATGACCAGTCCAAGCAGAACGATCAGATCGACGTATTGCTGGCGAAAGGGGTGAAGGCACTGGCAA
TCAACCTGGTTGACCCGGCAGCTGCGGGTACGGTGATTGAGAAAGCGCGTGGGCAAAACGTGCCGGTGGT
TTTCTTCAACAAAGAACCGTCTCGTAAGGCGCTGGATAGCTACGACAAAGCCTACTACGTTGGCACTGAC
TCCAAAGAGTCCGGCATTATTCAAGGCGATTTGATTGCTAAACACTGGGCGGCGAATCAGGGTTGGGATC
TGAACAAAGACGGTCAGATTCAGTTCGTACTGCTGAAAGGTGAACCGGGCCATCCGGATGCAGAAGCACG
TACCACTTACGTGATTAAAGAATTGAACGATAAAGGCATCAAAACTGAACAGTTACAGTTAGATACCGCA
ATGTGGGACACCGCTCAGGCGAAAGATAAGATGGACGCCTGGCTGTCTGGCCCGAACGCCAACAAAATCG
AAGTGGTTATCGCCAACAACGATGCGATGGCAATGGGCGCGGTTGAAGCGCTGAAAGCACACAACAAGTC
CAGCATTCCGGTGTTTGGCGTCGATGCGCTGCCAGAAGCGCTGGCGCTGGTGAAATCCGGTGCACTGGCG
GGCACCGTACTGAACGATGCTAACAACCAGGCGAAAGCGACCTTTGATCTGGCGAAAAACCTGGCCGATG
GTAAAGGTGCGGCTGATGGCACCAACTGGAAAATCGACAACAAAGTGGTCCGCGTACCTTATGTTGGCGT
AGATAAAGACAACCTGGCTGAATTCAGCAAGAAAGGCGCCGGTACCGGTGGAATGGTGAGCAAGGGCGAG
GAGCTGTTCACCGGGGTGGTGCCCATCCTGGTCGAGCTGGACGGCGACGTAAACGGCCACAAGTTCAGCG
TGTCCGGCGAGGGCGAGGGCGATGCCACCTACGGCAAGCTGACCCTGAAGTTCATCTGCACCACCGGCAA
GCTGCCCGTGCCCTGGCCCACCCTCGTGACCACCTTCGGCTACGGCCTGATGTGCTTCGCCCGCTACCCC
GACCACATGAAGCAGCACGACTTCTTCAAGTCCGCCATGCCCGAAGGCTACGTCCAGGAGCGCACCATCT
TCTTCAAGGACGACGGCAACTACAAGACCCGCGCCGAGGTGAAGTTCGAGGGCGACACCCTGGTGAACCG
CATCGAGCTGAAGGGCATCGACTTCAAGGAGGACGGCAACATCCTGGGGCACAAGCTGGAGTACAACTAC
AACAGCCACAACGTCTATATCATGGCCGACAAGCAGAAGAACGGCATCAAGGTGAACTTCAAGATCCGCC
ACAACATCGAGGACGGCAGCGTGCAGCTCGCCGACCACTACCAGCAGAACACCCCCATCGGCGACGGCCC
CGTGCTGCTGCCCGACAACCACTACCTGAGCTACCAGTCCGCCCTGAGCAAAGACCCCAACGAGAAGCGC
GATCACATGGTCCTGCTGGAGTTCGTGACCGCCGCCGGGATCACTCTCGGCATGGACGAGCTGTACAAGT
AAAAGCTTGATCCGGCTGCTAACAAAGCCCGAAAGGAAGCTGAGTTGGCTGCTGCCACCGCTGAGCAATA
ACTAGCATAACCCCTTGGGGCCTCTAAACGGGTCTTGAGGGGTTTTTTGCTGAAAGGAGGAACTATATCC
GGATCTGGCGTAATAGCGAAGAGGCCCGCACCGATCGCCCTTCCCAACAGTTGCGCAGCCTGAATGGCGA
ATGGG
[124 nt withheld, positions 2806-2929]
C
[56 nt withheld, positions 2931-2986]
AGCTTTACGGCACCTCGACCG
[64 nt withheld, positions 3008-3071]
CCTTTGACGTTGGAGTCCACGTTCTTT
[37 nt withheld, positions 3099-3135]
ACCCTATCGCGGTCTATTCTTTTGATTTATAAGGGATTTTGCCGATTTCGGCCTATTGGTTAAAAAATGA
GCTGATTTAACAAATATTTAACGCGAATTTTAACAAAATATTAACGTTTACAATTTCGCCTGATGCGGTA
TTTTCTCCTTACGCATCTGTGCGGTATTTCACACCGCATACAGGTGGCACTTTTCGGGGAAATGTGCGCG
GAACCCCTATTTGTTTATTTTTCTAAATACATTCAAATATGTATCCGCTCATGAGACAATAACCCTGATA
AATGCTTCAATAATATTGAAAAAGGAAGAGTATGAGTATTCAACATTTCCGTGTCGCCCTTATTCCCTTT
TTTGCGGCATTTTGCCTTCCTGTTTTTGCTCACCCAGAAACGCTGGTGAAAGTAAAAGATGCTGAAGATC
AGTTGGGTGCACGAGTGGGTTACATCGAACTGGATCTCAACAGCGGTAAGATCCTTGAGAGTTTTCGCCC
CGAAGAACGTTTTCCAATGATGAGCACTTTTAAAGTTCTGCTATGTGATACACTATTATCCCGTATTGAC
GCCGGGCAAGAGCAACTCGGTCGCCGCATACACTATTCTCAGAATGACTTGGTTGAGTACTCACCAGTCA
CAGAAAAGCATCTTACGGATGGCATGACAGTAAGAGAATTATGCAGTGCTGCCATAACCATGAGTGATAA
CACTGCGGCCAACTTACTTCTGACAACGATCGGAGGACCGAAGGAGCTAACCGCTTTTTTGCACAACATG
GGGGATCATGTAACTCGCCTTGATCGTTGGGAACCGGAGCTGAATGAAGCCATACCAAACGACGAGAGTG
ACACCACGATGCCTGTAGCAATGCCAACAACGTTGCGCAAACTATTAACTGGCGAACTACTTACTCTAGC
TTCCCGGCAACAATTAATAGACTGAATGGAGGCGGATAAAGTTGCAGGACCACTTCTGCGCTCGGCCCTT
CCGGCTGGCTGGTTTATTGCTGATAAATCTGGAGCCGGTGAGCGTGGGTCTCGCGGTATCATTGCAGCAC
TGGGGCCAGATGGTAAGCGCTCCCGTATCGTAGTTATCTACACGACGGGGAGTCAGGCAACTATGGATGA
ACGAAATAGACAGATCGCTGAGATAGGTGCCTCACTGATTAAGCATTGGTAACTGTCAGACCAAGTTTAC
TCATATATACTTTAGATTGATTTAAAACTTCATTTTTAATTTAAAAGGATCTAGGTGAAGATCCTTTTTG
ATAATCTCATGACCAAAATCCCTTAACGTGAGTTTTCGTTCCACTGAGCGTCAGACCCCGTAGAAAAGAT
CAAAGGATCTTCTTGAGATCCTTTTTTTCTGCGCGTAATCTGCTGCTTGCAAACAAAAAAACCACCGCTA
CCAGCGGTGGTTTGTTTGCCGGATCAAGAGCTACCAACTCTTTTTCCGAAGGTAACTGGCTTCAGCAGAG
CGCAGATACCAAATACTGTCCTTCTAGTGTAGCCGTAGTTAGGCCACCACTTCAAGAACTCTGTAGCACC
GCCTACATACCTCGCTCTGCTAATCCTGTTACCAGTGGCTGCTGCCAGTGGCGATAAGTCGTGTCTTACC
GGGTTGGACTCAAGACGATAGTTACCGGATAAGGCGCAGCGGTCGGGCTGAACGGGGGGTTCGTGCACAC
AGCCCAGCTTGGAGCGAACGACCTACACCGAACTGAGATACCTACAGCGTGAGCTATGAGAAAGCGCCAC
GCTTCCCGAAGGGAGAAAGGCGGACAGGTATCCGGTAAGCGGCAGGGTCGGAACAGGAGAGCGCACGAGG
GAGCTTCCAGGGGGAAACGCCTGGTATCTTTATAGTCCTGTCGGGTTTCGCCACCTCTGACTTGAGCGTC
GATTTTTGTGATGCTCGTCAGGGGGGCGGAGCCTATGGAAAAACGCCAGCAACGCGGCCTTTTTACGGTT
CCTGGGCTTTTGCTGGCCTTTTGCTCACATGTTCTTTCCTGCGTTATCCCCTGATTCTGTGGATAACCGT
ATTACCGCCTTTGAGTGAGCTGATACCGCTCGCCGCAGCCGAACGACCGAGCGCAGCGAGTCAGTGAGCG
AGGAAGCGGAAGAGCGCCCAATACGCAAACCGCCTCTCCCCGCGCGTTGGCCGATTCATTAATGCAG
Features (pLannotate 1.2.2; 17 found; start..end, strand, type, name):
     19..37      +  promoter       T7 promoter: promoter for bacteriophage T7 RNA polymerase
     67..89      +  RBS            RBS: efficient ribosome binding site from bacteriophage T7 gene 10 (Olins and Rangwala, 1989)
    109..129     +  CDS            capTEV™ (fragment): composite tag for in vivo biotinylation, TEV protease cleavage, and 6xHis tagging
    130..162     +  CDS            T7 tag (gene 10 leader): leader peptide from bacteriophage T7 gene 10 promotes efficient translation in E. coli
    166..189     +  CDS            Xpress™ tag: Xpress™ epitope tag, including an enterokinase recognition and cleavage site
    244..957     +  CDS            ECFP: ECFP is a basic (constitutively fluorescent) cyan fluorescent protein published in 1996, derived from Aequorea victoria. It has low acid sensitivity.
    919..1854    +  CDS            mglB (fragment): DGAL_ECOLI - Experimental evidence at protein level: Swiss-Prot protein existence level 1. This protein is involved in the active transport of galactose and glucose. It plays a role in the chemotaxis towards the two sugars by interacting with the trg chemoreceptor. From Escherichia coli (strain K12).
   1873..2589    +  CDS            Citrine: Citrine is a basic (constitutively fluorescent) yellow fluorescent protein published in 2001, derived from Aequorea victoria. It has moderate acid sensitivity.
   2605..2654    +  CDS            SET1 (fragment): solubility-enhancement tag derived from T7 phage gene 10B
   2662..2709    +  terminator     T7 terminator: transcription terminator for bacteriophage T7 RNA polymerase
   2735..2801    +  CDS            lacZα (fragment): LacZα fragment of β-galactosidase; lacZ fragment
   2806..3261    +  rep_origin     f1 ori (sequence partly withheld): f1 bacteriophage origin of replication; arrow indicates direction of (+) strand synthesis
   3264..3315    -  misc_feature   bom (fragment): basis of mobility region from pBR322
   3342..3446    +  promoter       AmpR promoter: bla
   3447..4307    +  CDS            AmpR: β-lactamase; bla; confers resistance to ampicillin, carbenicillin, and related antibiotics
   4478..5066    +  rep_origin     ori: high-copy-number ColE1/pMB1/pBR322/pUC origin of replication
   5249..5302    +  CDS            lacI (fragment): lac repressor; lacI; The lac repressor binds to the lac operator to inhibit transcription in E. coli. This inhibition can be relieved by adding lactose or isopropyl-β-D-thiogalactopyranoside (IPTG).
