[The description below was written by a language model from this plasmid's Addgene catalogue record and pLannotate feature annotations shown in this document.]
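Description:
pRSET FLII12Pglu-600u is a bacterial expression plasmid built on the pRSET-B backbone that encodes a genetically encoded FRET nanosensor for glucose. It is maintained at high copy in E. coli through a ColE1/pUC-type origin and selected with ampicillin via the β-lactamase gene. An f1 origin is also present, which in principle allows single-stranded DNA production. Short lacZα, lacI, bom and SET1 matches in the annotation appear to be backbone remnants rather than functional elements.

The roughly 2.4 kb insert, cloned between BamHI and HindIII, sits downstream of a T7 promoter and the phage T7 gene 10 ribosome binding site, and is followed by a T7 terminator, so expression depends on a host that supplies T7 RNA polymerase. The open reading frame begins with the vector-derived leader: a His-tag-containing fragment, the T7 gene 10 leader peptide and the Xpress epitope with its enterokinase cleavage site. These allow purification and detection of the sensor protein. The sensor itself is based on mglB, the E. coli periplasmic glucose/galactose-binding protein. ECFP is inserted within the binding protein near its N-terminus, as the insert name (Y12S-ECFP-D13R) indicates, rather than fused to its end, and Citrine, a modified EYFP, is fused at the C-terminus. The feature table shows ECFP followed by the bulk of mglB and then Citrine, consistent with this layout. Sugar binding changes the conformation of mglB, which alters energy transfer between the cyan donor and yellow acceptor. The F16A substitution in the binding protein is the recorded mutation, and the "600u" in the name presumably denotes the sensor's affinity, though the record does not state this. The plasmid belongs to a family of metabolite sensors optimized by semirational protein engineering and suits production of purified sensor protein for in vitro characterization.
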