Addgene plasmid #13563: pRSET FLII12Pglu-600u
Depositing lab: Wolf Frommer. Depositing organization: Carnegie Institution for Science. Publication: Construction and optimization of a family of genetically encoded metabolite sensors by semirational protein engineering. Deuschle K, Okumoto S, Fehr M, Looger LL, Kozhukh L, Frommer WB. Protein Sci. 2005 Sep . 14(9):2304-14. 10.1110/ps.051508105 PubMed 16131659.
Backbone
  Vector backbone: pRSET-B
  Backbone size w/o insert (bp): 2897
  Vector type: Bacterial Expression
Growth in bacteria
  Bacterial resistance: Ampicillin, 100 μg/mL
  Growth temperature: 37°C
  Growth strain: DH5alpha
  Copy number: High Copy
Gene/Insert
  Gene/Insert name: FLIPglu F16A Y12S-ECFP-D13R (alt names: mglB with ECFP inserted; Periplasmic glucose binding)
  Species: E. coli
  Insert size (bp): 2400
  Mutation: F16A ECFP insertion in binding protein
  Tag / fusion protein: Citrine (C terminal on insert)
  Cloning method: Restriction Enzyme; 5′ cloning site BamHI (not destroyed); 3′ cloning site HindIII (not destroyed)
  Sequencing primers: 5′ N/A
Resource information
  A portion of this plasmid was derived from a plasmid made by: Citrine is from Roger Tsien, UCSD.
Terms and licenses: Academic/Nonprofit Terms; Industry Terms: Not Available to Industry
Depositor comments: For more information, see http://carnegiedpb.stanford.edu/research/frommer/nanosensors/index.html Citrine is modified version of EYFP.
How to cite: pRSET FLII12Pglu-600u was a gift from Wolf Frommer (Addgene plasmid # 13563 ; http://n2t.net/addgene:13563 ; RRID:Addgene_13563)
