>Addgene plasmid #13563 | pRSET FLII12Pglu-600u | addgene partial sequence | sequence record 19366 | 13563 with T7
AATATTTTGTTTACTTTAGAAGGAGATATACATATGCGGGGTTCTCATCATCATCATCATCATGGTATGG
CTAGCATGACTGGTGGACAGCAAATGGGTCGGGATCTGTACGACGATGACGATAAGGATCCGGGCCGCGC
TGATACTCGCATTGGTGTAACAATCTATAAGTCGGCTGGTATGGTGAGCAAGGGCGAGGAGCTGTTCACC
GGGGTGGTGCCCATCCTGGTCGAGCTGGACGGCGACGTAAACGGCCACAAGTTCAGCGTGTCCGGCGAGG
GCGAGGGCGATGCCACCTACGGCAAGCTGACCCTGAAGTTCATCTGCACCACCGGCAAGCTGCCCGTGCC
CTGGCCCACCCTCGTGACCACCCTGACCTGGGGCGTGCAGTGCTTCAGCCGCTACCCCGACCACATGAAG
CAGCACGACTTCTTCAAGTCCGCCATGCCCGAAGGCTACGTCCAGGAGCGCACCATCTTCTTCAAGGACG
ACGGCAACTACAAGACCCGCGCCGAGGTGAAGTTCGAGGGCGACACCCTGGTGAACCGCATCGAGCTGAA
GGGCATCGACTTCAAGGAGGACGGCAACATCCTGGGGCACAAGCTGGAGTACAACTACATCAGCCACAAC
GTCTATATCACCGCCGACAAGCAGAAGAACGGCATCAAGGCCAA
