>Addgene plasmid #13563 | pRSET FLII12Pglu-600u | addgene partial sequence | sequence record 72899 | FLIPglu 5'-ggcgtccatcttatctttcg
ACTGTAACTGTTCAGTTTTGATGCCTTTATCGTTCAATTCTTTAATCACGTAAGTGGTACGTGCTTCTGC
ATCCGGATGGCCCGGTTCACCTTTCAGCAGTACGAACTGAATCTGACCGTCTTTGTTCAGATCCCAACCC
TGATTCGCCGCCCAGTGTTTAGCAATCAAATCGCCTTGAATAATGCCGGACTCTTTGGAGTCAGTGCCAA
CGTAGTAGGCTTTGTCGTAGCTATCCAGCGCCTTACGAGACGGTTCTTTGTTGAAGAAAACCACCGGCAC
GTTTTGCCCACGCGCTTTCTCAATCACCGTACCCGCAGCTGCCGGGTCAACCAGGTTGATTGCCAGTGCC
TTCACCCCTTTCGCCAGCAATACGTCGATCTGATCGTTCTGCTTGGACTGGTCATTCTGAGAATCATTCA
TCAGCAGCTGAACATCTGGCGCGGCTTTCGCATCTTGCTCAATAGCCTTGCGCACTACAGACATAAAGTT
ATCTCGGCTACCGTATAGCTCGTCCATGCCGAGAGTGATCCCGGCGGCGGTCACGAACTCCAGCAGGACC
ATGTGATCGCGCTTCTCGTTGGGGTCTTTGCTCAGGGCGGACTGGGTGCTCAGGTAGTGGTTGTCGGGCA
GCAGCACGGGGCCGTCGCCGATGGGGGTGTTCTGCTGGTAGTGGTCGGCGAGCTGCACGCTGCCGTCCTC
GATGTTGTGGCGGATCTTGAAGTTGGCCTTGATGCCGTTCTTCTGCTTGTCGGCGGTGATATAGACGTTG
TGGCTGATGTAGTTGTACTCCAGCTTGTGCCCCAGGATGTTGCCGTCCTCCTTGAAGTCGATGCCCTTCA
GCTCGATGCGGTTCACCAGGGTGTCGCCCTCGAACTTCACCTCGGCGCGGGTCTTGTAGT
