>Addgene plasmid #13563 | pRSET FLII12Pglu-600u | addgene partial sequence | sequence record 73470 | FLIPglu-Rev 5'-cgaaagataagatggacgcc
AGTGGTTATCGCCAACAACGATGCGATGGCAATGGGCGCGGTTGAAGCGCTGAAAGCACACAACAAGTCC
AGCATTCCGGTGTTTGGCGTCGATGCGCTGCCAGAAGCGCTGGCGCTGGTGAAATCCGGTGCACTGGCGG
GCACCGTACTGAACGATGCTAACAACCAGGCGAAAGCGACCTTTGATCTGGCGAAAAACCTGGCCGATGG
TAAAGGTGCGGCTGATGGCACCAACTGGAAAATCGACAACAAAGTGGTCCGCGTACCTTATGTTGGCGTA
GATAAAGACAACCTGGCTGAATTCAGCAAGAAAGGCGCCGGTACCGGTGGAATGGTGAGCAAGGGCGAGG
AGCTGTTCACCGGGGTGGTGCCCATCCTGGTCGAGCTGGACGGCGACGTAAACGGCCACAAGTTCAGCGT
GTCCGGCGAGGGCGAGGGCGATGCCACCTACGGCAAGCTGACCCTGAAGTTCATCTGCACCACCGGCAAG
CTGCCCGTGCCCTGGCCCACCCTCGTGACCACCTTCGGCTACGGCCTGATGTGCTTCGCCCGCTACCCCG
ACCACATGAAGCAGCACGACTTCTTCAAGTCCGCCATGCCCGAAGGCTACGTCCAGGAGCGCACCATCTT
CTTCAAGGACGACGGCAACTACAAGACCCGCGCCGAGGTGAAGTTCGAGGGCGACACCCTGGTGAACCGC
ATCGAGCTGAAGGGCATCGACTTCAAGGAGGACGGCAACATCCTGGGGCACAAGCTGGAGTACAACT
